LOCUS       Exported 58 bp ds-DNA linear SYN 01-JUN-2021
DEFINITION  synthetic linear DNA
ACCESSION   .
VERSION     .
KEYWORDS    shBIRC5 # 1
SOURCE      synthetic DNA construct
  ORGANISM  synthetic DNA construct
REFERENCE   1 (bases 1 to 58)
  AUTHORS   Rosenbluh J, Nijhawan D, Cox AG, Li X, Neal JT, Schafer EJ, Zack TI,
            Wang X, Tsherniak A, Schinzel AC, Shao DD, Schumacher SE, Weir BA,
            Vazquez F, Cowley GS, Root DE, Mesirov JP, Beroukhim R, Kuo CJ,
            Goessling W, Hahn WC
  TITLE     beta-Catenin-Driven Cancers Require a YAP1 Transcriptional Complex
            for Survival and Tumorigenesis.
  JOURNAL   Cell. 2012 Dec 21;151(7):1457-73. doi: 10.1016/j.cell.2012.11.026.
            Epub 2012 Dec 13.
  PUBMED    23245941
REFERENCE   2 (bases 1 to 58)
  AUTHORS   .
  TITLE     Direct Submission
  JOURNAL   Exported Jun 1, 2021 from SnapGene Server 1.1.58
            http://www.snapgene.com
FEATURES             Location/Qualifiers
     source          1..58
                     /organism="synthetic DNA construct"
                     /mol_type="other DNA"
ORIGIN
        1 ccggccgcat ctctacattc aagaactcga gttcttgaat gtagagatgc ggtttttg
//
