>Addgene plasmid #42553 | shBIRC5 # 1 | depositor partial sequence | sequence record 57432 | shRNA target seq
CCGCATCTCTACATTCAAGAA
