>Addgene plasmid #42553 | shBIRC5 # 1 | addgene partial sequence | sequence record 59103 | hU6-F 5'-GAGGGCCTATTTCCCATGATT-3'
AGGCTGTTAGAGAGATAATTGGAATTAATTTGACTGTAAACACAAAGATATTAGTACAAAATACGTGACG
TAGAAAGTAATAATTTCTTGGGTAGTTTGCAGTTTTAAAATTATGTTTTAAAATGGACTATCATATGCTT
ACCGTAACTTGAAAGTATTTCGATTTCTTGGCTTTATATATCTTGTGGAAAGGACGAAACACCGGCCGCA
TCTCTACATTCAAGAACTCGAGTTCTTGAATGTAGAGATGCGGTTTTTGAATTCTCGACCTCGAGACAAA
TGGCAGTATTCATCCACAATTTTAAAAGAAAAGGGGGGATTGGGGGGTACAGTGCAGGGGAAAGAATAGT
AGACATAATAGCAACAGACATACAAACTAAAGAATTACAAAAACAAATTACAAAAATTCAAAATTTTCGG
GTTTATTACAGGGACAGCAGAGATCCACTTTGGCCGCGGCTCGAGGGGGTTGGGGTTGCGCCTTTTCCAA
GGCAGCCCTGGGTTTGCGCAGGGACGCGGCTGCTCTGGGCGTGGTTCCGGGAAACGCAGCGGCGCCGACC
CTGGGTCTCGCACATTCTTCACGTCCGTTCGCAGCGTCACCCGGATCTTCGCCGCTACCCTTGTGGGCCC
CCCGGCGACGCTTCCTGCTCCGCCCCTAAGTCGGGAAGGTTCCTTGCGGTTCGCGGCGTGCCGGACGTGA
CAAACGGAAGCCGCACGTCTCACTAGTACCCTCGCAGACGGACAGCGCCAGGGAGCAATGGCAGCGCGCC
GACCGCGATGGGCTGTGGCC
