[The description below was written by a language model from this plasmid's Addgene catalogue record and the feature table of its GenBank file.]
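Description:
shBIRC5 # 1 is a lentiviral RNAi plasmid built on the pLKO.1 backbone from the RNAi Consortium (TRC), listed at about 8 kb without the insert. It carries a short hairpin RNA directed against human BIRC5, the gene also known as API4 or EPR-1. The hairpin corresponds to a clone from the TRC library and was inserted by restriction cloning between the AgeI and EcoRI sites, both of which were destroyed in the process. The plasmid is maintained in E. coli as a high-copy construct under ampicillin selection, and a puromycin marker allows selection of mammalian cells that have taken up the vector.

As a lentiviral transfer vector, the plasmid is meant to be packaged into viral particles that integrate the hairpin cassette into target cells, where the processed shRNA triggers stable knockdown of BIRC5 transcripts. The catalogue entry does not name the promoter driving the hairpin or the one driving the puromycin marker. pLKO.1 vectors generally use a human U6 Pol III promoter for the shRNA, but this cannot be confirmed from the record. The sequence record held for the plasmid covers only 58 bp of synthetic DNA with no annotated features, a length consistent with the hairpin insert alone, so it gives no information on the LTRs, packaging signal, origin of replication or resistance genes. The associated publication concerns the dependence of beta-catenin-driven cancers on a YAP1 transcriptional complex, suggesting the construct was used for loss-of-function testing of BIRC5 in human cancer cells. The "# 1" in the name implies it is one of several hairpins against this gene.
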