Addgene plasmid #42553: shBIRC5 # 1
Depositing lab: William Hahn. Depositing organization: Dana-Farber Cancer Institute. Publication: beta-Catenin-Driven Cancers Require a YAP1 Transcriptional Complex for Survival and Tumorigenesis. Rosenbluh J, Nijhawan D, Cox AG, Li X, Neal JT, Schafer EJ, Zack TI, Wang X, Tsherniak A, Schinzel AC, Shao DD, Schumacher SE, Weir BA, Vazquez F, Cowley GS, Root DE, Mesirov JP, Beroukhim R, Kuo CJ, Goessling W, Hahn WC. Cell. 2012 Dec 21;151(7):1457-73. doi: 10.1016/j.cell.2012.11.026. Epub 2012 Dec 13. PubMed 23245941.
Backbone
  Vector backbone: pLKO.1
  Backbone manufacturer: TRC
  Backbone size w/o insert (bp): 8000
  Vector type: Mammalian Expression, Lentiviral, RNAi
  Selectable markers: Puromycin
Growth in bacteria
  Bacterial resistance: Ampicillin, 100 μg/mL
  Growth temperature: 37°C
  Growth strain: DH5alpha
  Copy number: High Copy
Gene/Insert
  Gene/Insert name: shBIRC5
  gRNA/shRNA sequence: CCGCATCTCTACATTCAAGAA
  Species: H. sapiens (human)
  GenBank ID: NM_001012270
  Entrez Gene: BIRC5 (a.k.a. API4, EPR-1)
  Cloning method: Restriction Enzyme; 5′ cloning site Age1 (destroyed during cloning); 3′ cloning site EcoR1 (destroyed during cloning)
  Sequencing primers: 5′ pLKOF; 3′ pLKOR
Resource information
  A portion of this plasmid was derived from a plasmid made by: The Broad RNAi consortium (TRC)
Terms and licenses: Academic/Nonprofit Terms; Industry Terms: Not Available to Industry
Depositor comments: TRCN0000073720
How to cite: shBIRC5 # 1 was a gift from William Hahn (Addgene plasmid # 42553 ; http://n2t.net/addgene:42553 ; RRID:Addgene_42553)
